Addgene plasmid #84327: pH3R-mCherry-N1
Purpose: Histamine-3 receptor tagged with mCherry
Depositing lab: Dorus Gadella. Depositing organization: University of Amsterdam. Publication: Quantitative Single-Cell Analysis of Signaling Pathways Activated Immediately Downstream of Histamine Receptor Subtypes. van Unen J, Rashidfarrokhi A, Hoogendoorn E, Postma M, Gadella TW Jr, Goedhart J. Mol Pharmacol. 2016 Sep;90(3):162-76. doi: 10.1124/mol.116.104505. Epub 2016 Jun 29. PubMed 27358232.
Backbone
  Vector backbone: pEGFP-N1
  Backbone manufacturer: Clontech
  Backbone size w/o insert (bp): 4000
  Total vector size (bp): 6067
  Vector type: Mammalian Expression
  Selectable markers: Neomycin (select with G418)
Growth in bacteria
  Bacterial resistance: Kanamycin, 50 μg/mL
  Growth temperature: 37°C
  Growth strain: DH5alpha
  Copy number: High Copy
Gene/Insert
  Gene/Insert name: H3R-mCherry (alt name: HRH3 histamine receptor H3)
  Species: H. sapiens (human)
  Insert size (bp): 2061
  Entrez Gene: HRH3 (a.k.a. GPCR97, HH3R)
  Promoter: CMV
  Cloning method: Unknown
  Sequencing primers: 5′ CMV
Terms and licenses: Academic/Nonprofit Terms; Industry Terms: Not Available to Industry
How to cite: pH3R-mCherry-N1 was a gift from Dorus Gadella (Addgene plasmid # 84327 ; http://n2t.net/addgene:84327 ; RRID:Addgene_84327)
