[The description below was written by a language model from this plasmid's Addgene catalogue record and pLannotate feature annotations shown in this document.]
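Description:
pH3R-mCherry-N1 is a 6,067 bp mammalian expression plasmid built on the Clontech pEGFP-N1 backbone, in which the EGFP reporter has been replaced by mCherry and the human histamine H3 receptor (HRH3) has been placed upstream of it. The insert of about 2.1 kb is driven by the human cytomegalovirus immediate-early enhancer and promoter. It consists of the HRH3 coding sequence followed after a short linker by mCherry, so the receptor is produced with the monomeric red fluorescent protein on its C-terminus, the intracellular tail of this G protein-coupled receptor. Transcripts are terminated by the SV40 polyadenylation signal. The short "large T antigen" match annotated just before that signal is most likely residual SV40 sequence in the backbone rather than an expressed element.

The plasmid is propagated in E. coli through a high-copy ColE1/pUC-type origin and also carries an f1 phage origin. A single Tn5 aminoglycoside phosphotransferase gene (NeoR/KanR) serves both hosts. A bacterial bla-type promoter drives it for kanamycin selection in bacteria, and the adjacent SV40 enhancer/early promoter, paired with the HSV TK poly(A) signal, drives it for G418 selection of stably transfected mammalian cells. The small ble and bGH poly(A) fragments in the annotation appear to be partial matches to backbone sequence and not functional parts.

The construct is meant for transfection into mammalian cells to express a fluorescently labelled H3 receptor, so that its expression and localisation can be confirmed by red fluorescence microscopy. The associated study used it for quantitative single-cell analysis of the signalling pathways activated downstream of histamine receptor subtypes. The cloning method is not recorded.
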