Features (pLannotate 1.2.2; 15 found; start..end, strand, type, name):
     61..364     +  enhancer       CMV enhancer: human cytomegalovirus immediate early enhancer
    365..568     +  promoter       CMV promoter: human cytomegalovirus (CMV) immediate early promoter
    591..627     +  misc_feature   MCS (fragment): multiple cloning site
    672..2006    +  CDS            HRH3: HRH3_HUMAN - Also known as GPCR97. Experimental evidence at protein level: Swiss-Prot protein existence level 1. The H3 subclass of histamine receptors could mediate the histamine signals in CNS and peripheral nervous system. Signals through the inhibition of adenylate cyclase and displays high constitutive activity (spontaneous activity in the absence of agonist). Agonist stimulation of isoform 3 neither modified adenylate cyclase activity nor induced intracellular calcium mobilization. From Homo sapiens (Human).
   2022..2729    +  CDS            mCherry: mCherry is a basic (constitutively fluorescent) red fluorescent protein published in 2004, derived from Discosoma sp.. It is reported to be a very rapidly-maturing monomer with low acid sensitivity.
   2749..2832    +  CDS            large T antigen (fragment): large T antigen from SV40 (simian virus 40)
   2855..2976    +  polyA_signal   SV40 poly(A) signal: SV40 polyadenylation signal
   3010..3438    -  rep_origin     f1 ori (sequence partly withheld): f1 bacteriophage origin of replication; arrow indicates direction of (+) strand synthesis
   3465..3569    +  promoter       AmpR promoter: bla
   3571..3928    +  promoter       SV40 promoter: SV40 enhancer and early promoter
   3963..4757    +  CDS            NeoR/KanR: aminoglycoside phosphotransferase from Tn5; aph(3')-II (or nptII); confers resistance to neomycin, kanamycin, and G418 (Geneticin®)
   4778..4930    +  CDS            ble (fragment): BLE_KLEPN - Experimental evidence at protein level: Swiss-Prot protein existence level 1. Binding protein with a strong affinity to the bleomycin family of antibiotics. Binds to CL990; an antimitotic-antibiotic compound. From Klebsiella pneumoniae.
   4989..5036    +  polyA_signal   HSV TK poly(A) signal: herpes simplex virus thymidine kinase polyadenylation signal (Cole and Stacy, 1985)
   5127..5143    -  polyA_signal   bGH poly(A) signal (fragment): bovine growth hormone polyadenylation signal
   5365..5953    +  rep_origin     ori: high-copy-number ColE1/pMB1/pBR322/pUC origin of replication
>Addgene plasmid #84327 | pH3R-mCherry-N1 | depositor full sequence | sequence record 160921 | pH3R-mCherry-N1 sequence 6067 bps
TAGTTATTAATAGTAATCAATTACGGGGTCATTAGTTCATAGCCCATATATGGAGTTCCGCGTTACATAA
CTTACGGTAAATGGCCCGCCTGGCTGACCGCCCAACGACCCCCGCCCATTGACGTCAATAATGACGTATG
TTCCCATAGTAACGCCAATAGGGACTTTCCATTGACGTCAATGGGTGGAGTATTTACGGTAAACTGCCCA
CTTGGCAGTACATCAAGTGTATCATATGCCAAGTACGCCCCCTATTGACGTCAATGACGGTAAATGGCCC
GCCTGGCATTATGCCCAGTACATGACCTTATGGGACTTTCCTACTTGGCAGTACATCTACGTATTAGTCA
TCGCTATTACCATGGTGATGCGGTTTTGGCAGTACATCAATGGGCGTGGATAGCGGTTTGACTCACGGGG
ATTTCCAAGTCTCCACCCCATTGACGTCAATGGGAGTTTGTTTTGGCACCAAAATCAACGGGACTTTCCA
AAATGTCGTAACAACTCCGCCCCATTGACGCAAATGGGCGGTAGGCGTGTACGGTGGGAGGTCTATATAA
GCAGAGCTGGTTTAGTGAACCGTCAGATCCGCTAGCGCTACCGGACTCAGATCTCGAGCTCAAGCTTGGT
ACCGAGCTCGGATCCACTAGTCCAGTGTGGTGGAATTCACCATGGAGCGCGCGCCGCCCGACGGGCCGCT
GAACGCTTCGGGGGCGCTGGCGGGCGATGCGGCGGCGGCGGGCGGGGCGCGCGGCTTCTCGGCAGCCTGG
ACCGCGGTGCTGGCCGCGCTCATGGCGCTGCTCATCGTGGCCACGGTGCTGGGCAACGCGCTGGTCATGC
TCGCCTTCGTGGCCGACTCGAGCCTCCGCACCCAGAACAACTTCTTCCTGCTCAACCTCGCCATCTCCGA
CTTCCTCGTCGGCGCCTTCTGCATCCCACTGTATGTACCCTACGTGCTGACAGGCCGCTGGACCTTCGGC
CGGGGCCTCTGCAAGCTGTGGCTGGTAGTGGACTACCTGCTGTGCACCTCCTCTGCCTTCAACATCGTGC
TCATCAGCTACGACCGCTTCCTGTCGGTCACCCGAGCGGTCTCATACCGGGCCCAGCAGGGTGACACGCG
GCGGGCAGTGCGGAAGATGCTGCTGGTGTGGGTGCTGGCCTTCCTGCTGTACGGACCAGCCATCCTGAGC
TGGGAGTACCTGTCCGGGGGCAGCTCCATCCCCGAGGGCCACTGCTATGCCGAGTTCTTCTACAACTGGT
ACTTCCTCATCACGGCTTCCACCCTGGAGTTCTTTACGCCCTTCCTCAGCGTCACCTTCTTTAACCTCAG
CATCTACCTGAACATCCAGAGGCGCACCCGCCTCCGGCTGGATGGGGCTCGAGAGGCAGCCGGCCCCGAG
CCCCCTCCCGAGGCCCAGCCCTCACCACCCCCACCGCCTGGCTGCTGGGGCTGCTGGCAGAAGGGGCACG
GGGAGGCCATGCCGCTGCACAGGTATGGGGTGGGTGAGGCGGCCGTAGGCGCTGAGGCCGGGGAGGCGAC
CCTCGGGGGTGGCGGTGGGGGCGGCTCCGTGGCTTCACCCACCTCCAGCTCCGGCAGCTCCTCGAGGGGC
ACTGAGAGGCCGCGCTCACTCAAGAGGGGCTCCAAGCCGTCGGCGTCCTCGGCCTCGCTGGAGAAGCGCA
TGAAGATGGTGTCCCAGAGCTTCACCCAGCGCTTTCGGCTGTCTCGGGACAGGAAAGTGGCCAAGTCGCT
GGCCGTCATCGTGAGCATCTTTGGGCTCTGCTGGGCCCCATACACGCTGCTGATGATCATCCGGGCCGCC
TGCCATGGCCACTGCGTCCCTGACTACTGGTACGAAACCTCCTTCTGGCTCCTGTGGGCCAACTCGGCTG
TCAACCCTGTCCTCTACCCTCTGTGCCACCACAGCTTCCGCCGGGCCTTCACCAAGCTGCTCTGCCCCCA
GAAGCTCAAAATCCAGCCCCACAGCTCCCTGGAGCACTGCTGGAAGGGACCGGTCGCCACCATGGTGAGC
AAGGGCGAGGAGGATAACATGGCCATCATCAAGGAGTTCATGCGCTTCAAGGTGCACATGGAGGGCTCCG
TGAACGGCCACGAGTTCGAGATCGAGGGCGAGGGCGAGGGCCGCCCCTACGAGGGCACCCAGACCGCCAA
GCTGAAGGTGACCAAGGGTGGCCCCCTGCCCTTCGCCTGGGACATCCTGTCCCCTCAGTTCATGTACGGC
TCCAAGGCCTACGTGAAGCACCCCGCCGACATCCCCGACTACTTGAAGCTGTCCTTCCCCGAGGGCTTCA
AGTGGGAGCGCGTGATGAACTTCGAGGACGGCGGCGTGGTGACCGTGACCCAGGACTCCTCCCTGCAGGA
CGGCGAGTTCATCTACAAGGTGAAGCTGCGCGGCACCAACTTCCCCTCCGACGGCCCCGTAATGCAGAAG
AAGACCATGGGCTGGGAGGCCTCCTCCGAGCGGATGTACCCCGAGGACGGCGCCCTGAAGGGCGAGATCA
AGCAGAGGCTGAAGCTGAAGGACGGCGGCCACTACGACGCTGAGGTCAAGACCACCTACAAGGCCAAGAA
GCCCGTGCAGCTGCCCGGCGCCTACAACGTCAACATCAAGTTGGACATCACCTCCCACAACGAGGACTAC
ACCATCGTGGAACAGTACGAACGCGCCGAGGGCCGCCACTCCACCGGCGGCATGGACGAGCTGTACAAGT
AAAGCGGCCGCGACTCTAGATCATAATCAGCCATACCACATTTGTAGAGGTTTTACTTGCTTTAAAAAAC
CTCCCACACCTCCCCCTGAACCTGAAACATAAAATGAATGCAATTGTTGTTGTTAACTTGTTTATTGCAG
CTTATAATGGTTACAAATAAAGCAATAGCATCACAAATTTCACAAATAAAGCATTTTTTTCACTGCATTC
TAGTTGTGGTTTGTCCAAACTCATCAATGTATCTTAAGGCGTAAATTGTAAGCGTTAATATTTTGTTAAA
ATTCGCGTTAAATTTTTGTTAAATCAGCTCATTTTTTAACCAATAGGCCGAAATCGGCAAAATCCCTTAT
AAATCAAAAGAATAGACCGAGATAGGGT
[37 nt withheld, positions 3109-3145]
AAAGAACGTGGACTCCAACGTCAAAGG
[49 nt withheld, positions 3173-3221]
T
[91 nt withheld, positions 3223-3313]
G
[124 nt withheld, positions 3315-3438]
CAGGTGGCACTTTTCGGGGAAATGTGCGCGGAACCCCTATTTGTTTATTTTTCTAAATACATTCAAATAT
GTATCCGCTCATGAGACAATAACCCTGATAAATGCTTCAATAATATTGAAAAAGGAAGAGTCCTGAGGCG
GAAAGAACCAGCTGTGGAATGTGTGTCAGTTAGGGTGTGGAAAGTCCCCAGGCTCCCCAGCAGGCAGAAG
TATGCAAAGCATGCATCTCAATTAGTCAGCAACCAGGTGTGGAAAGTCCCCAGGCTCCCCAGCAGGCAGA
AGTATGCAAAGCATGCATCTCAATTAGTCAGCAACCATAGTCCCGCCCCTAACTCCGCCCATCCCGCCCC
TAACTCCGCCCAGTTCCGCCCATTCTCCGCCCCATGGCTGACTAATTTTTTTTATTTATGCAGAGGCCGA
GGCCGCCTCGGCCTCTGAGCTATTCCAGAAGTAGTGAGGAGGCTTTTTTGGAGGCCTAGGCTTTTGCAAA
GATCGATCAAGAGACAGGATGAGGATCGTTTCGCATGATTGAACAAGATGGATTGCACGCAGGTTCTCCG
GCCGCTTGGGTGGAGAGGCTATTCGGCTATGACTGGGCACAACAGACAATCGGCTGCTCTGATGCCGCCG
TGTTCCGGCTGTCAGCGCAGGGGCGCCCGGTTCTTTTTGTCAAGACCGACCTGTCCGGTGCCCTGAATGA
ACTGCAAGACGAGGCAGCGCGGCTATCGTGGCTGGCCACGACGGGCGTTCCTTGCGCAGCTGTGCTCGAC
GTTGTCACTGAAGCGGGAAGGGACTGGCTGCTATTGGGCGAAGTGCCGGGGCAGGATCTCCTGTCATCTC
ACCTTGCTCCTGCCGAGAAAGTATCCATCATGGCTGATGCAATGCGGCGGCTGCATACGCTTGATCCGGC
TACCTGCCCATTCGACCACCAAGCGAAACATCGCATCGAGCGAGCACGTACTCGGATGGAAGCCGGTCTT
GTCGATCAGGATGATCTGGACGAAGAGCATCAGGGGCTCGCGCCAGCCGAACTGTTCGCCAGGCTCAAGG
CGAGCATGCCCGACGGCGAGGATCTCGTCGTGACCCATGGCGATGCCTGCTTGCCGAATATCATGGTGGA
AAATGGCCGCTTTTCTGGATTCATCGACTGTGGCCGGCTGGGTGTGGCGGACCGCTATCAGGACATAGCG
TTGGCTACCCGTGATATTGCTGAAGAGCTTGGCGGCGAATGGGCTGACCGCTTCCTCGTGCTTTACGGTA
TCGCCGCTCCCGATTCGCAGCGCATCGCCTTCTATCGCCTTCTTGACGAGTTCTTCTGAGCGGGACTCTG
GGGTTCGAAATGACCGACCAAGCGACGCCCAACCTGCCATCACGAGATTTCGATTCCACCGCCGCCTTCT
ATGAAAGGTTGGGCTTCGGAATCGTTTTCCGGGACGCCGGCTGGATGATCCTCCAGCGCGGGGATCTCAT
GCTGGAGTTCTTCGCCCACCCTAGGGGGAGGCTAACTGAAACACGGAAGGAGACAATACCGGAAGGAACC
CGCGCTATGACGGCAATAAAAAGACAGAATAAAACGCACGGTGTTGGGTCGTTTGTTCATAAACGCGGGG
TTCGGTCCCAGGGCTGGCACTCTGTCGATACCCCACCGAGACCCCATTGGGGCCAATACGCCCGCGTTTC
TTCCTTTTCCCCACCCCACCCCCCAAGTTCGGGTGAAGGCCCAGGGCTCGCAGCCAACGTCGGGGCGGCA
GGCCCTGCCATAGCCTCAGGTTACTCATATATACTTTAGATTGATTTAAAACTTCATTTTTAATTTAAAA
GGATCTAGGTGAAGATCCTTTTTGATAATCTCATGACCAAAATCCCTTAACGTGAGTTTTCGTTCCACTG
AGCGTCAGACCCCGTAGAAAAGATCAAAGGATCTTCTTGAGATCCTTTTTTTCTGCGCGTAATCTGCTGC
TTGCAAACAAAAAAACCACCGCTACCAGCGGTGGTTTGTTTGCCGGATCAAGAGCTACCAACTCTTTTTC
CGAAGGTAACTGGCTTCAGCAGAGCGCAGATACCAAATACTGTCCTTCTAGTGTAGCCGTAGTTAGGCCA
CCACTTCAAGAACTCTGTAGCACCGCCTACATACCTCGCTCTGCTAATCCTGTTACCAGTGGCTGCTGCC
AGTGGCGATAAGTCGTGTCTTACCGGGTTGGACTCAAGACGATAGTTACCGGATAAGGCGCAGCGGTCGG
GCTGAACGGGGGGTTCGTGCACACAGCCCAGCTTGGAGCGAACGACCTACACCGAACTGAGATACCTACA
GCGTGAGCTATGAGAAAGCGCCACGCTTCCCGAAGGGAGAAAGGCGGACAGGTATCCGGTAAGCGGCAGG
GTCGGAACAGGAGAGCGCACGAGGGAGCTTCCAGGGGGAAACGCCTGGTATCTTTATAGTCCTGTCGGGT
TTCGCCACCTCTGACTTGAGCGTCGATTTTTGTGATGCTCGTCAGGGGGGCGGAGCCTATGGAAAAACGC
CAGCAACGCGGCCTTTTTACGGTTCCTGGCCTTTTGCTGGCCTTTTGCTCACATGTTCTTTCCTGCGTTA
TCCCCTGATTCTGTGGATAACCGTATTACCGCCATGCAT
