>Addgene plasmid #84327 | pH3R-mCherry-N1 | addgene partial sequence | sequence record 168449 | CMV-F 5'-CGCAAATGGGCGGTAGGCGTG-3'
TTAGTGAACCGTCAGATCCGCTAGCGCTACCGGACTCAGATCTCGAGCTCAAGCTTGGTACCGAGCTCGG
ATCCACTAGTCCAGTGTGGTGGAATTCACCATGGAGCGCGCGCCGCCCGACGGGCCGCTGAACGCTTCGG
GGGCGCTGGCGGGCGATGCGGCGGCGGCGGGCGGGGCGCGCGGCTTCTCGGCAGCCTGGACCGCGGTGCT
GGCCGCGCTCATGGCGCTGCTCATCGTGGCCACGGTGCTGGGCAACGCGCTGGTCATGCTCGCCTTCGTG
GCCGACTCGAGCCTCCGCACCCAGAACAACTTCTTCCTGCTCAACCTCGCCATCTCCGACTTCCTCGTCG
GCGCCTTCTGCATCCCACTGTATGTACCCTACGTGCTGACAGGCCGCTGGACCTTCGGCCGGGGCCTCTG
CAAGCTGTGGCTGGTAGTGGACTACCTGCTGTGCACCTCCTCTGCCTTCAACATCGTGCTCATCAGCTAC
GACCGCTTCCTGTCGGTCACCCGAGCGGTCTCATAC
