>Addgene plasmid #84327 | pH3R-mCherry-N1 | addgene partial sequence | sequence record 168450 | mCherry-R 5'-TTGGTCACCTTCAGCTTGG-3'
CCTCGCCCTCGCCCTCGATCTCGAACTCGTGGCCGTTCACGGAGCCCTCCATGTGCACCTTGAAGCGCAT
GAACTCCTTGATGATGGCCATGTTATCCTCCTCGCCCTTGCTCACCATGGTGGCGACCGGTCCCTTCCAG
CAGTGCTCCAGGGAGCTGTGGGGCTGGATTTTGAGCTTCTGGGGGCAGAGCAGCTTGGTGAAGGCCCGGC
GGAAGCTGTGGTGGCACAGAGGGTAGAGGACAGGGTTGACAGCCGAGTTGGCCCACAGGAGCCAGAAGGA
GGTTTCGTACCAGTAGTCAGGGACGCAGTGGCCATGGCAGGCGGCCCGGATGATCATCAGCAGCGTGTAT
GGGGCCCAGCAGAGCCCAAAGATGCTCACGATGACGGCCAGCGACTTGGCCACTTTCCTGTCCCGAGACA
GCCGAAAGCGCTGGGTGAAGCTCTGGGACACCATCTTCATGCGCTTCTCCAGCGAGGCCGAGGACGCCGA
CGGCTTGGAGCCCCTCTTGAGTGAGCGCGGCCTCTCAGTGCCCCTCGAGGAGCTGCCGGAGCTGGAGGTG
GGTGAAGCCACGGAGCCGCCCCCACCGCCACCCCCGAGGGTCGCCTCCCCGGCCTCAGCGCCTACGGCCG
CCTCACCCACCCCATACCTGTGCAGCGGCATGGCCTCCCCGTGCCCCTTCTGCCAG
